>Addgene plasmid #115393 | AAEL007405 SP R | addgene full sequence | sequence record 220954 | Addgene NGS Result
GTGTGTCAGTTAGGGTGTGGAAAGTCCCCAGGCTCCCCAGCAGGCAGAAGTATGCAAAGCATGCATCTCA
ATTAGTCAGCAACCAGGTGTGGAAAGTCCCCAGGCTCCCCAGCAGGCAGAAGTATGCAAAGCATGCATCT
CAATTAGTCAGCAACCATAGTCCCGCCCCTAACTCCGCCCATCCCGCCCCTAACTCCGCCCAGTTCCGCC
CATTCTCCGCCCCATGGCTGACTAATTTTTTTTATTTATGCAGAGGCCGAGGCCGCCTCGGCCTCTGAGC
TATTCCAGAAGTAGTGAGGAGGCTTTTTTGGAGGCCTAGGCTTTTGCAAAAAGCTCCTCGATCGAGGGGC
TCGCATCTCTCCTTCACGCGCCCGCCGCCCTACCTGAGGCCGCCATCCACGCCGGTTGAGTCGCGTTCTG
CCGCCTCCCGCCTGTGGTGCCTCCTGAACTGCGTCCGCCGTCTAGGTAAGTTTAAAGCTCAGGTCGAGAC
CGGGCCTTTGTCCGGCGCTCCCTTGGAGCCTACCTAGACTCAGCCGGCTCTCCACGCTTTGCCTGACCCT
GCTTGCTCAACTCTACGTCTTTGTTTCGTTTTCTGTTCTGCGCCGTTACAGATCCAAGCTCTGAAAAACC
AGAAAGTTAACTGGTAAGTTTAGTCTTTTTGTCTTTTATTTCAGGTCCCGGATCCGGTGGTGGTGCAAAT
CAAAGAACTGCTCCTCAGTGGATGTTGCCTTTACTTCTAGGCCTGTACGGAAGTGTTACTTCTGCTCTAA
AAGCTGCGGAATTCCGGAATTTCCTCGAGATGTCAATTGATGCTGCGGTAGTTGCTGGTGCTGGCGATAT
CTCTAATGTCCTCGGTCGATTATCGTCTTCCGTTACTGGTGCCGGAGGATCTGGTTCAACATTTGCTGCG
AACGGCGGAGACGCCTCAAGTGGTGGCGAACGAATGCTGTATTACTTCGATGGGAGCGACGATGATAGCA
CTGCGTCTAAGCAACAGTTTTACAGCCTCCAACACCAGCAGAAAGCGGCACTTTTGCTGGGCGAGAACAT
CACAACCTCCACAATGTATTCCTCACTGGATCCTGGCATCTACAATCCGATAGAGGCGGAAAACGAGACT
GACTTCCTCTATATCAACGGACCAAGCAGTAGTTATGGTTATACGGAAGGTCACAACGGCACACTCCCGT
ACGGCGATGACTACTATCAGAGCTGTATGGGAATGTACGGTAACGTTACGTATCTGAACGTGTCCTGTGA
AACAATTCTAAACTATAGTATACCACTCTACGGATACTGTACTCCCATCTTCATCCTAATTACACTGACT
GCCAACTCGCTGATCGTGATTGTCCTCAGCAAACGCAGCATGGCATCGCCGACCAACTTCGTGCTGATGG
CTATGGCTCTTTGCGATATGTTTACCCTGATATTCCCGGCGCCAGGCCTGCTGTACATGTACACGTTTGG
CAATCACTACAAGCCATTATCGCCGATTACCGCCTGCTACGTGTGGAACGCGCTGAACGAGGTAAGTACT
TTTAGTAGGCCATCGTACATATGCATATGTTGTGAAACGTTTCCATAGCCACCGACGCCCAATTGCGGGG
TGTGAGCGGCCGCTAGACTAGTCTAGAGAAAAAACCTCCCACACCTCCCCCTGAACCTGAAACATAAAAT
GAATGCAATTGTTGTTGTTAACTTGTTTATTGCAGCTTATAATGGTTACAAATAAAGCAATAGCATCACA
AATTTCACAAATAAAGCATTTTTTTCACTGCATTCTAGTTGTGGTTTGTCCAAACTCATCAATGTATCTT
ATCATGTCTGGATCCCCGGGTACCGAGCTCGAATTAATTCCTCTTCCGCTTCCTCGCTCACTGACTCGCT
GCGCTCGGTCGTTCGGCTGCGGCGAGCGGTATCAGCTCACTCAAAGGCGGTAATACGGTTATCCACAGAA
TCAGGGGATAACGCAGGAAAGAACATGTGAGCAAAAGGCCAGCAAAAGGCCAGGAACCGTAAAAAGGCCG
CGTTGCTGGCGTTTTTCCATAGGCTCCGCCCCCCTGACGAGCATCACAAAAATCGACGCTCAAGTCAGAG
GTGGCGAAACCCGACAGGACTATAAAGATACCAGGCGTTTCCCCCTGGAAGCTCCCTCGTGCGCTCTCCT
GTTCCGACCCTGCCGCTTACCGGATACCTGTCCGCCTTTCTCCCTTCGGGAAGCGTGGCGCTTTCTCATA
GCTCACGCTGTAGGTATCTCAGTTCGGTGTAGGTCGTTCGCTCCAAGCTGGGCTGTGTGCACGAACCCCC
CGTTCAGCCCGACCGCTGCGCCTTATCCGGTAACTATCGTCTTGAGTCCAACCCGGTAAGACACGACTTA
TCGCCACTGGCAGCAGCCACTGGTAACAGGATTAGCAGAGCGAGGTATGTAGGCGGTGCTACAGAGTTCT
TGAAGTGGTGGCCTAACTACGGCTACACTAGAAGAACAGTATTTGGTATCTGCGCTCTGCTGAAGCCAGT
TACCTTCGGAAAAAGAGTTGGTAGCTCTTGATCCGGCAAACAAACCACCGCTGGTAGCGGTGGTTTTTTT
GTTTGCAAGCAGCAGATTACGCGCAGAAAAAAAGGATCTCAAGAAGATCCTTTGATCTTTTCTACGGGGT
CTGACGCTCAGTGGAACGAAAACTCACGTTAAGGGATTTTGGTCATGAGATTATCAAAAAGGATCTTCAC
CTAGATCCTTTTAAATTAAAAATGAAGTTTTAAATCAATCTAAAGTATATATGAGTAAACTTGGTCTGAC
AGTTACCAATGCTTAATCAGTGAGGCACCTATCTCAGCGATCTGTCTATTTCGTTCATCCATAGTTGCCT
GACTCCCCGTCGTGTAGATAACTACGATACGGGAGGGCTTACCATCTGGCCCCAGTGCTGCAATGATACC
GCGAGACCCACGCTCACCGGCTCCAGATTTATCAGCAATAAACCAGCCAGCCGGAAGGGCCGAGCGCAGA
AGTGGTCCTGCAACTTTATCCGCCTCCATCCAGTCTATTAATTGTTGCCGGGAAGCTAGAGTAAGTAGTT
CGCCAGTTAATAGTTTGCGCAACGTTGTTGCCATTGCTACAGGCATCGTGGTGTCACGCTCGTCGTTTGG
TATGGCTTCATTCAGCTCCGGTTCCCAACGATCAAGGCGAGTTACATGATCCCCCATGTTGTGCAAAAAA
GCGGTTAGCTCCTTCGGTCCTCCGATCGTTGTCAGAAGTAAGTTGGCCGCAGTGTTATCACTCATGGTTA
TGGCAGCACTGCATAATTCTCTTACTGTCATGCCATCCGTAAGATGCTTTTCTGTGACTGGTGAGTACTC
AACCAAGTCATTCTGAGAATAGTGTATGCGGCGACCGAGTTGCTCTTGCCCGGCGTCAATACGGGATAAT
ACCGCGCCACATAGCAGAACTTTAAAAGTGCTCATCATTGGAAAACGTTCTTCGGGGCGAAAACTCTCAA
GGATCTTACCGCTGTTGAGATCCAGTTCGATGTAACCCACTCGTGCACCCAACTGATCTTCAGCATCTTT
TACTTTCACCAGCGTTTCTGGGTGAGCAAAAACAGGAAGGCAAAATGCCGCAAAAAAGGGAATAAGGGCG
ACACGGAAATGTTGAATACTCATACTCTTCCTTTTTCAATATTATTGAAGCATTTATCAGGGTTATTGTC
TCATGAGCGGATACATATTTGAATGTATTTAGAAAAATAAACAAATAGGGGTTCCGCGCACATTTCCCCG
AAAAGTGCCACCTGCAAGCTTGGCTGTGGAAT
Features (pLannotate 1.2.2; 8 found; start..end, strand, type, name):
      1..330     +  promoter       SV40 promoter: SV40 enhancer and early promoter
    346..614     +  LTR            5' LTR (truncated): truncated 5' long terminal repeat (LTR) from human T-cell leukemia virus (HTLV) type 1
    644..740     +  intron         SV40 intron: modified SV40 intron with splice donor and acceptor sites
   1232..1534    +  CDS            SPR (fragment): SPR_DROME - Experimental evidence at protein level: Swiss-Prot protein existence level 1. Receptor for two functionally unrelated ligands; SP (A70A) for controlling reproductive behaviors and MIP for controlling sleep behavior (PubMed:18066048, PubMed:20458515, PubMed:20308537, PubMed:24089336, PubMed:25333796). MIP-SPR pathway functions as a sleep homeostat which perceives the need for sleep and stabilizes it by providing a slow-acting inhibitory input to the fly arousal system that involve the pigment dispersing factor (pdf) neurons (PubMed:25333796). SP-SPR is one of the multiple SP pathway
   1700..1834    +  polyA_signal   SV40 poly(A) signal: SV40 polyadenylation signal
   2044..2632    -  rep_origin     ori: high-copy-number ColE1/pMB1/pBR322/pUC origin of replication
   2803..3663    -  CDS            AmpR: β-lactamase; bla; confers resistance to ampicillin, carbenicillin, and related antibiotics
   3664..3768    -  promoter       AmpR promoter: bla
