[The description below was written by a language model from this plasmid's Addgene catalogue record and pLannotate feature annotations shown in this document.]
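Description:
AAEL007405 SP R is a mammalian expression plasmid built on the pME18s backbone that carries the coding sequence of the Aedes aegypti sex peptide receptor (SPR, gene AAEL007405), a G protein-coupled neuropeptide receptor. It is propagated in E. coli through a high-copy ColE1/pUC-type origin and selected with ampicillin via the β-lactamase gene and its native bla promoter. The sequenced record is about 3.8 kb.

Expression is driven by the composite promoter arrangement typical of this backbone. The SV40 enhancer and early promoter is followed by a truncated HTLV-1 5' LTR segment and a modified SV40 intron with splice donor and acceptor sites, which together boost transcription and transcript processing in mammalian cells. The receptor coding sequence sits downstream and is terminated by an SV40 polyadenylation signal. Automated annotation recognised only a roughly 300 nt portion of the insert, by similarity to Drosophila SPR, the receptor for sex peptide and myoinhibitory peptides. This partial match likely reflects sequence divergence between the mosquito and fly orthologues rather than the full extent of the insert.

The depositor notes that the coding sequence was placed between NotI and XhoI sites, although the catalogue field lists Gateway cloning. They also note that the encoded protein differs from the reference AAEL007405, with S65G and H94Y substitutions and a different 18-residue C-terminus after E270. No epitope tags, reporters or mammalian selection markers are annotated, so the plasmid suits transient transfection. The record gives its purpose as heterologous expression of the mosquito receptor in mammalian cells, and the associated study concerns small-molecule agonists of an Ae. aegypti neuropeptide receptor.
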