Addgene plasmid #115393: AAEL007405 SP R
Purpose: Expresses Ae. aegypti receptor in mammalian cells
Depositing lab: Leslie Vosshall. Depositing organization: Rockefeller University. Publication: Small-Molecule Agonists of Ae. aegypti Neuropeptide Y Receptor Block Mosquito Biting. Duvall LB, Ramos-Espiritu L, Barsoum KE, Glickman JF, Vosshall LB. Cell. 2019 Feb 7;176(4):687-701.e5. doi: 10.1016/j.cell.2018.12.004. PubMed 30735632.
Backbone
  Vector backbone: pME18s
  Vector type: Mammalian Expression
Growth in bacteria
  Bacterial resistance: Ampicillin, 100 μg/mL
  Growth temperature: 37°C
  Growth strain: DH5alpha
  Copy number: High Copy
Gene/Insert
  Gene/Insert name: AAEL007405 SP R
  Species: Aedes aegypti
  Entrez Gene: SPR (a.k.a. AaeL_AAEL007405, AAEL007405, AAEL010313)
  Cloning method: Gateway Cloning
Terms and licenses: Academic/Nonprofit Terms; Industry Terms: Not Available to Industry
Depositor comments: The neuropeptide CDS was inserted into the pME18s plasmid using NotI and XhoI sites. Note: Plasmid contains S65G and H94Y mutations, and different 18 amino acids at the C-terminus of the protein after E270 in AAEL007405
How to cite: AAEL007405 SP R was a gift from Leslie Vosshall (Addgene plasmid # 115393 ; http://n2t.net/addgene:115393 ; RRID:Addgene_115393)
