>Addgene plasmid #115393 | AAEL007405 SP R | depositor partial sequence | sequence record 217399 | neuropeptide CDS
ATGTCAATTGATGCTGCGGTAGTTGCTGGTGCTGGCGATATCTCTAATGTCCTCGGTCGATTATCGTCTT
CCGTTACTGGTGCCGGAGGATCTGGTTCAACATTTGCTGCAAACAGCGGAGACGCCTCAAGTGGTGGCGA
ACGAATGCTGTATTACTTCGATGGTAGCGACGATGATAGCACTGCGTCTAAGCAACAGTTTCACAGCCTC
CAACACCAGCAGAAAGCGGCACTTTTGCTGGGCGAGAACATCACAACCTCCACAATGTATTCCTCACTGG
ATCCTGGCATCTACAATCCGATAGAGGCAGAAAACGAGACTGACTTCCTCTATATCAACGGACCAAGCAG
TAGTTATGGTTATACGGAAGGTCACAACGGCACACTCCCGTACGGCGATGACTACTATCAGAGCTGTATG
GGAATGTACGGTAACGTTACGTATCTGAACGTGTCCTGTGAAACAATTCTAAACTATAGTATACCACTCT
ACGGATACTGTACTCCCATCTTCATCCTAATTACACTGACTGCCAACTCGCTGATCGTGATTGTCCTCAG
CAAACGCAGCATGGCATCGCCGACCAACTTCGTGCTGATGGCTATGGCTCTTTGCGATATGTTTACCCTG
ATATTCCCGGCGCCAGGCCTGCTGTACATGTACACGTTTGGCAATCACTACAAGCCATTATCGCCGATTA
CCGCCTGCTACGTGTGGAACGCGCTGAACGAGCCACCGACGCCCAATTGCGGGGTGTGA
